>Addgene plasmid #90555 | BUB1B A8.1 gRNA | addgene full sequence | sequence record 182865 | Addgene NGS Result
CGCAGCCGAACGACCGAGCGCAGCGAGTCAGTGAGCGAGGAAGCGGAAGAGCGCCCAATACGCAAACCGC
CTCTCCCCGCGCGTTGGCCGATTCATTAATGCAGCTGGCACGACAGGTTTCCCGACTGGAAAGCGGGCAG
TGAGCGCAACGCAATTAATGTGAGTTAGCTCACTCATTAGGCACCCCAGGCTTTACACTTTATGCTTCCG
GCTCGTATGTTGTGTGGAATTGTGAGCGGATAACAATTTCACACAGGAAACAGCTATGACCATGATTACG
CCAAGCGCGCAATTAACCCTCACTAAAGGGAACAAAAGCTGGAGCTGCAAGCTTAATGTAGTCTTATGCA
ATACTCTTGTAGTCTTGCAACATGGTAACGATGAGTTAGCAACATGCCTTACAAGGAGAGAAAAAGCACC
GTGCATGCCGATTGGTGGAAGTAAGGTGGTACGATCGTGCCTTATTAGGAAGGCAACAGACGGGTCTGAC
ATGGATTGGACGAACCACTGAATTGCCGCATTGCAGAGATATTGTATTTAAGTGCCTAGCTCGATACATA
AACGGGTCTCTCTGGTTAGACCAGATCTGAGCCTGGGAGCTCTCTGGCTAACTAGGGAACCCACTGCTTA
AGCCTCAATAAAGCTTGCCTTGAGTGCTTCAAGTAGTGTGTGCCCGTCTGTTGTGTGACTCTGGTAACTA
GAGATCCCTCAGACCCTTTTAGTCAGTGTGGAAAATCTCTAGCAGTGGCGCCCGAACAGGGACTTGAAAG
CGAAAGGGAAACCAGAGGAGCTCTCTCGACGCAGGACTCGGCTTGCTGAAGCGCGCACGGCAAGAGGCGA
GGGGCGGCGACTGGTGAGTACGCCAAAAATTTTGACTAGCGGAGGCTAGAAGGAGAGAGATGGGTGCGAG
AGCGTCAGTATTAAGCGGGGGAGAATTAGATCGCGATGGGAAAAAATTCGGTTAAGGCCAGGGGGAAAGA
AAAAATATAAATTAAAACATATAGTATGGGCAAGCAGGGAGCTAGAACGATTCGCAGTTAATCCTGGCCT
GTTAGAAACATCAGAAGGCTGTAGACAAATACTGGGACAGCTACAACCATCCCTTCAGACAGGATCAGAA
GAACTTAGATCATTATATAATACAGTAGCAACCCTCTATTGTGTGCATCAAAGGATAGAGATAAAAGACA
CCAAGGAAGCTTTAGACAAGATAGAGGAAGAGCAAAACAAAAGTAAGACCACCGCACAGCAAGCGGCCGC
TGATCTTCAGACCTGGAGGAGGAGATATGAGGGACAATTGGAGAAGTGAATTATATAAATATAAAGTAGT
AAAAATTGAACCATTAGGAGTAGCACCCACCAAGGCAAAGAGAAGAGTGGTGCAGAGAGAAAAAAGAGCA
GTGGGAATAGGAGCTTTGTTCCTTGGGTTCTTGGGAGCAGCAGGAAGCACTATGGGCGCAGCGTCAATGA
CGCTGACGGTACAGGCCAGACAATTATTGTCTGGTATAGTGCAGCAGCAGAACAATTTGCTGAGGGCTAT
TGAGGCGCAACAGCATCTGTTGCAACTCACAGTCTGGGGCATCAAGCAGCTCCAGGCAAGAATCCTGGCT
GTGGAAAGATACCTAAAGGATCAACAGCTCCTGGGGATTTGGGGTTGCTCTGGAAAACTCATTTGCACCA
CTGCTGTGCCTTGGAATGCTAGTTGGAGTAATAAATCTCTGGAACAGATTTGGAATCACACGACCTGGAT
GGAGTGGGACAGAGAAATTAACAATTACACAAGCTTAATACACTCCTTAATTGAAGAATCGCAAAACCAG
CAAGAAAAGAATGAACAAGAATTATTGGAATTAGATAAATGGGCAAGTTTGTGGAATTGGTTTAACATAA
CAAATTGGCTGTGGTATATAAAATTATTCATAATGATAGTAGGAGGCTTGGTAGGTTTAAGAATAGTTTT
TGCTGTACTTTCTATAGTGAATAGAGTTAGGCAGGGATATTCACCATTATCGTTTCAGACCCACCTCCCA
ACCCCGAGGGGACCCAGAGAGGGCCTATTTCCCATGATTCCTTCATATTTGCATATACGATACAAGGCTG
TTAGAGAGATAATTAGAATTAATTTGACTGTAAACACAAAGATATTAGTACAAAATACGTGACGTAGAAA
GTAATAATTTCTTGGGTAGTTTGCAGTTTTAAAATTATGTTTTAAAATGGACTATCATATGCTTACCGTA
ACTTGAAAGTATTTCGATTTCTTGGCTTTATATATCTTGTGGAAAGGACGAAACACCGATGATCCGCCCT
TGCCTTAAGTTTAAGAGCTATGCTGGAAACAGCATAGCAAGTTTAAATAAGGCTAGTCCGTTATCAACTT
GAAAAAGTGGCACCGAGTCGGTGCTTTTTTTGAATTCTAGATCTTGAGACAAATGGCAGTATTCATCCAC
AATTTTAAAAGAAAAGGGGGGATTGGGGGGTACAGTGCAGGGGAAAGAATAGTAGACATAATAGCAACAG
ACATACAAACTAAAGAATTACAAAAACAAATTACAAAAATTCAAAATTTTCGGGTTTATTACAGGGACAG
CAGAGATCCACTTTGGCGCCGGCTCGAGTGGCTCCGGTGCCCGTCAGTGGGCAGAGCGCACATCGCCCAC
AGTCCCCGAGAAGTTGGGGGGAGGGGTCGGCAATTGAACCGGTGCCTAGAGAAGGTGGCGCGGGGTAAAC
TGGGAAAGTGATGTCGTGTACTGGCTCCGCCTTTTTCCCGAGGGTGGGGGAGAACCGTATATAAGTGCAG
TAGTCGCCGTGAACGTTCTTTTTCGCAACGGGTTTGCCGCCAGAACACAGGTGTCGTGACGCGGGATCCG
CCACCATGACCGAGTACAAGCCCACGGTGCGCCTCGCCACCCGCGACGACGTCCCCAGGGCCGTACGCAC
CCTCGCCGCCGCGTTCGCCGACTACCCCGCCACGCGCCACACCGTCGATCCGGACCGCCACATCGAGCGG
GTCACCGAGCTGCAAGAACTCTTCCTCACGCGCGTCGGGCTCGACATCGGCAAGGTGTGGGTCGCGGACG
ACGGCGCCGCGGTGGCGGTCTGGACCACGCCGGAGAGCGTCGAAGCGGGGGCGGTGTTCGCCGAGATCGG
CCCGCGCATGGCCGAGTTGAGCGGTTCCCGGCTGGCCGCGCAGCAACAGATGGAAGGCCTCCTGGCGCCG
CACCGGCCCAAGGAGCCCGCGTGGTTCCTGGCCACCGTCGGAGTCTCGCCCGACCACCAGGGCAAGGGTC
TGGGCAGCGCCGTCGTGCTCCCCGGAGTGGAGGCGGCCGAGCGCGCCGGGGTGCCCGCCTTCCTGGAGAC
CTCCGCGCCCCGCAACCTCCCCTTCTACGAGCGGCTCGGCTTCACCGTCACCGCCGACGTCGAGGTGCCC
GAAGGACCGCGCACCTGGTGCATGACCCGCAAGCCCGGTGCCTGAACGCGTTAAGTCGACAATCAACCTC
TGGATTACAAAATTTGTGAAAGATTGACTGGTATTCTTAACTATGTTGCTCCTTTTACGCTATGTGGATA
CGCTGCTTTAATGCCTTTGTATCATGCTATTGCTTCCCGTATGGCTTTCATTTTCTCCTCCTTGTATAAA
TCCTGGTTGCTGTCTCTTTATGAGGAGTTGTGGCCCGTTGTCAGGCAACGTGGCGTGGTGTGCACTGTGT
TTGCTGACGCAACCCCCACTGGTTGGGGCATTGCCACCACCTGTCAGCTCCTTTCCGGGACTTTCGCTTT
CCCCCTCCCTATTGCCACGGCGGAACTCATCGCCGCCTGCCTTGCCCGCTGCTGGACAGGGGCTCGGCTG
TTGGGCACTGACAATTCCGTGGTGTTGTCGGGGAAATCATCGTCCTTTCCTTGGCTGCTCGCCTGTGTTG
CCACCTGGATTCTGCGCGGGACGTCCTTCTGCTACGTCCCTTCGGCCCTCAATCCAGCGGACCTTCCTTC
CCGCGGCCTGCTGCCGGCTCTGCGGCCTCTTCCGCGTCTTCGCCTTCGCCCTCAGACGAGTCGGATCTCC
CTTTGGGCCGCCTCCCCGCGTCGACTTTAAGACCAATGACTTACAAGGCAGCTGTAGATCTTAGCCACTT
TTTAAAAGAAAAGGGGGGACTGGAAGGGCTAATTCACTCCCAACGAAGACAAGATCTGCTTTTTGCTTGT
ACTGGGTCTCTCTGGTTAGACCAGATCTGAGCCTGGGAGCTCTCTGGCTAACTAGGGAACCCACTGCTTA
AGCCTCAATAAAGCTTGCCTTGAGTGCTTCAAGTAGTGTGTGCCCGTCTGTTGTGTGACTCTGGTAACTA
GAGATCCCTCAGACCCTTTTAGTCAGTGTGGAAAATCTCTAGCAGTACGTATAGTAGTTCATGTCATCTT
ATTATTCAGTATTTATAACTTGCAAAGAAATGAATATCAGAGAGTGAGAGGAACTTGTTTATTGCAGCTT
ATAATGGTTACAAATAAAGCAATAGCATCACAAATTTCACAAATAAAGCATTTTTTTCACTGCATTCTAG
TTGTGGTTTGTCCAAACTCATCAATGTATCTTATCATGTCTGGCTCTAGCTATCCCGCCCCTAACTCCGC
CCATCCCGCCCCTAACTCCGCCCAGTTCCGCCCATTCTCCGCCCCATGGCTGACTAATTTTTTTTATTTA
TGCAGAGGCCGAGGCCGCCTCGGCCTCTGAGCTATTCCAGAAGTAGTGAGGAGGCTTTTTTGGAGGCCTA
GGGACGTACCCAATTCGCCCTATAGTGAGTCGTATTACGCGCGCTCACTGGCCGTCGTTTTACAACGTCG
TGACTGGGAAAACCCTGGCGTTACCCAACTTAATCGCCTTGCAGCACATCCCCCTTTCGCCAGCTGGCGT
AATAGCGAAGAGGCCCGCACCGATCGCCCTTCCCAACAGTTGCGCAGCCTGAATGGCGAATGGG
[124 nt withheld, positions 4965-5088]
C
[91 nt withheld, positions 5090-5180]
A
[49 nt withheld, positions 5182-5230]
CCTTTGACGTTGGAGTCCACGTTCTTT
[37 nt withheld, positions 5258-5294]
ACCCTATCTCGGTCTATTCTTTTGATTTATAAGGGATTTTGCCGATTTCGGCCTATTGGTTAAAAAATGA
GCTGATTTAACAAAAATTTAACGCGAATTTTAACAAAATATTAACGCTTACAATTTAGGTGGCACTTTTC
GGGGAAATGTGCGCGGAACCCCTATTTGTTTATTTTTCTAAATACATTCAAATATGTATCCGCTCATGAG
ACAATAACCCTGATAAATGCTTCAATAATATTGAAAAAGGAAGAGTATGAGTATTCAACATTTCCGTGTC
GCCCTTATTCCCTTTTTTGCGGCATTTTGCCTTCCTGTTTTTGCTCACCCAGAAACGCTGGTGAAAGTAA
AAGATGCTGAAGATCAGTTGGGTGCACGAGTGGGTTACATCGAACTGGATCTCAACAGCGGTAAGATCCT
TGAGAGTTTTCGCCCCGAAGAACGTTTTCCAATGATGAGCACTTTTAAAGTTCTGCTATGTGGCGCGGTA
TTATCCCGTATTGACGCCGGGCAAGAGCAACTCGGTCGCCGCATACACTATTCTCAGAATGACTTGGTTG
AGTACTCACCAGTCACAGAAAAGCATCTTACGGATGGCATGACAGTAAGAGAATTATGCAGTGCTGCCAT
AACCATGAGTGATAACACTGCGGCCAACTTACTTCTGACAACGATCGGAGGACCGAAGGAGCTAACCGCT
TTTTTGCACAACATGGGGGATCATGTAACTCGCCTTGATCGTTGGGAACCGGAGCTGAATGAAGCCATAC
CAAACGACGAGCGTGACACCACGATGCCTGTAGCAATGGCAACAACGTTGCGCAAACTATTAACTGGCGA
ACTACTTACTCTAGCTTCCCGGCAACAATTAATAGACTGGATGGAGGCGGATAAAGTTGCAGGACCACTT
CTGCGCTCGGCCCTTCCGGCTGGCTGGTTTATTGCTGATAAATCTGGAGCCGGTGAGCGTGGGTCTCGCG
GTATCATTGCAGCACTGGGGCCAGATGGTAAGCCCTCCCGTATCGTAGTTATCTACACGACGGGGAGTCA
GGCAACTATGGATGAACGAAATAGACAGATCGCTGAGATAGGTGCCTCACTGATTAAGCATTGGTAACTG
TCAGACCAAGTTTACTCATATATACTTTAGATTGATTTAAAACTTCATTTTTAATTTAAAAGGATCTAGG
TGAAGATCCTTTTTGATAATCTCATGACCAAAATCCCTTAACGTGAGTTTTCGTTCCACTGAGCGTCAGA
CCCCGTAGAAAAGATCAAAGGATCTTCTTGAGATCCTTTTTTTCTGCGCGTAATCTGCTGCTTGCAAACA
AAAAAACCACCGCTACCAGCGGTGGTTTGTTTGCCGGATCAAGAGCTACCAACTCTTTTTCCGAAGGTAA
CTGGCTTCAGCAGAGCGCAGATACCAAATACTGTTCTTCTAGTGTAGCCGTAGTTAGGCCACCACTTCAA
GAACTCTGTAGCACCGCCTACATACCTCGCTCTGCTAATCCTGTTACCAGTGGCTGCTGCCAGTGGCGAT
AAGTCGTGTCTTACCGGGTTGGACTCAAGACGATAGTTACCGGATAAGGCGCAGCGGTCGGGCTGAACGG
GGGGTTCGTGCACACAGCCCAGCTTGGAGCGAACGACCTACACCGAACTGAGATACCTACAGCGTGAGCT
ATGAGAAAGCGCCACGCTTCCCGAAGGGAGAAAGGCGGACAGGTATCCGGTAAGCGGCAGGGTCGGAACA
GGAGAGCGCACGAGGGAGCTTCCAGGGGGAAACGCCTGGTATCTTTATAGTCCTGTCGGGTTTCGCCACC
TCTGACTTGAGCGTCGATTTTTGTGATGCTCGTCAGGGGGGCGGAGCCTATGGAAAAACGCCAGCAACGC
GGCCTTTTTACGGTTCCTGGCCTTTTGCTGGCCTTTTGCTCACATGTTCTTTCCTGCGTTATCCCCTGAT
TCTGTGGATAACCGTATTACCGCCTTTGAGTGAGCTGATACCGCTCGC
Features (pLannotate 1.2.2; 28 found; start..end, strand, type, name):
      1..49      +  rep_origin     RSF ori (fragment): Plasmids containing the RSF 1030 origin of replication can be propagated in E. coli cells that contain additional plasmids with compatible origins.
     51..143     +  CDS            lacI (fragment): lac repressor; lacI; The lac repressor binds to the lac operator to inhibit transcription in E. coli. This inhibition can be relieved by adding lactose or isopropyl-β-D-thiogalactopyranoside (IPTG).
    156..177     +  protein_bind   CAP binding site: CAP binding activates transcription in the presence of cAMP. E. coli catabolite activator protein
    192..222     +  promoter       lac promoter: promoter for the E. coli lac operon
    230..246     +  protein_bind   lac operator: The lac repressor binds to the lac operator to inhibit transcription in E. coli. This inhibition can be relieved by adding lactose or isopropyl-β-D-thiogalactopyranoside (IPTG). lac repressor encoded by lacI
    291..309     +  promoter       T3 promoter: promoter for bacteriophage T3 RNA polymerase
    337..563     +  promoter       RSV promoter: Rous sarcoma virus enhancer/promoter
    564..744     +  LTR            5' LTR (truncated): truncated 5' long terminal repeat (LTR) from HIV-1
    791..916     +  misc_feature   HIV-1 Ψ: packaging signal of human immunodeficiency virus type 1
    900..1263    +  CDS            HIV-1 gag (fragment): gag protein from human immunodeficiency virus 1; gag
   1409..1642    +  misc_feature   RRE: The Rev response element (RRE) of HIV-1 allows for Rev-dependent mRNA export from the nucleus to the cytoplasm.
   2019..2045    +  CDS            Rev (fragment): human immunodeficiency virus 1 (HIV-1) Rev protein; rev; enhances nuclear export of unspliced and incompletely spliced viral mRNAs
   2049..2289    +  promoter       U6 promoter: RNA polymerase III promoter for human U6 snRNA
   2337..2404    +  misc_RNA       tracrRNA (fragment): trans-activating CRISPR RNA for the Streptococcus pyogenes CRISPR/Cas9 system
   2453..2570    +  misc_feature   cPPT/CTS: central polypurine tract and central termination sequence of HIV-1
   2639..2850    +  promoter       EF-1α core promoter: core promoter for human elongation factor EF-1α
   2876..3475    +  CDS            PuroR (fragment): puromycin N-acetyltransferase; pac from Streptomyces; confers resistance to puromycin
   3491..4079    +  misc_feature   WPRE: woodchuck hepatitis virus posttranscriptional regulatory element
   4130..4149    +  misc_feature   cPPT/CTS (fragment): central polypurine tract and central termination sequence of HIV-1
   4151..4384    +  LTR            3' LTR (ΔU3): self-inactivating 3' long terminal repeat (LTR) from HIV-1
   4462..4583    +  polyA_signal   SV40 poly(A) signal: SV40 polyadenylation signal
   4623..4758    +  rep_origin     SV40 ori: SV40 origin of replication
   4779..4797    -  promoter       T7 promoter: promoter for bacteriophage T7 RNA polymerase
   4805..4960    +  CDS            lacZα (fragment): LacZα fragment of β-galactosidase; lacZ fragment
   4965..5393    +  rep_origin     f1 ori (sequence partly withheld): f1 bacteriophage origin of replication; arrow indicates direction of (+) strand synthesis
   5446..5550    +  promoter       AmpR promoter: bla
   5551..6411    +  CDS            AmpR: β-lactamase; bla; confers resistance to ampicillin, carbenicillin, and related antibiotics
   6582..7170    +  rep_origin     ori: high-copy-number ColE1/pMB1/pBR322/pUC origin of replication
