[The description below was written by a language model from this plasmid's Addgene catalogue record and pLannotate feature annotations shown in this document.]
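Description:
BUB1B A8.1 gRNA is a third-generation lentiviral CRISPR guide plasmid built on the pLenti-sgRNA backbone and designed to express a single guide RNA against human BUB1B. It is propagated in E. coli through a high-copy ColE1/pUC-type origin with ampicillin selection (AmpR), and it also carries an f1 origin and an SV40 origin. The small lac, lacZα, lacI and RSF ori fragments and the T3/T7 promoters flagged by the annotation are backbone remnants rather than functional payload. The sequenced record is 7,302 nt. This is shorter than the 9,151 bp listed for the empty backbone, which would fit loss of a stuffer when the guide was inserted at the BsmBI sites, although the record does not say so.

The viral portion begins with an RSV promoter driving a truncated HIV-1 5' LTR, which makes genomic RNA production Tat-independent. It continues with the Ψ packaging signal and adjoining gag fragment, the RRE for Rev-dependent export, a cPPT/CTS, WPRE and a self-inactivating ΔU3 3' LTR, followed by an SV40 poly(A) signal. Two cassettes sit within the transfer region. In the first, a human U6 Pol III promoter transcribes the BUB1B spacer fused to the S. pyogenes guide scaffold; the spacer was cloned between BsmBI sites that were destroyed in the process. In the second, an EF-1α core promoter drives puromycin N-acetyltransferase for selection of transduced mammalian cells.

No Cas9 is encoded, so the nuclease must be supplied separately. The plasmid belongs to a guide series used for a large-scale analysis of cell-cycle gene knockouts in human cells and of their p53-dependent responses.
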