Addgene plasmid #90555: BUB1B A8.1 gRNA
Purpose: 3rd generation lentiviral gRNA plasmid targeting human BUB1B
Depositing lab: Iain Cheeseman. Depositing organization: Whitehead Institute for Biomedical Research. Publication: Large-Scale Analysis of CRISPR/Cas9 Cell-Cycle Knockouts Reveals the Diversity of p53-Dependent Responses to Cell-Cycle Defects. McKinley KL, Cheeseman IM. Dev Cell. 2017 Feb 27;40(4):405-420.e2. doi: 10.1016/j.devcel.2017.01.012. Epub 2017 Feb 16. PubMed 28216383.
Backbone
  Vector backbone: pLenti-sgRNA
  Backbone manufacturer: Eric Lander & David Sabatini labs (Addgene plasmid #71409)
  Backbone size w/o insert (bp): 9151
  Vector type: Lentiviral, CRISPR
  Selectable markers: Puromycin
Growth in bacteria
  Bacterial resistance: Ampicillin, 100 μg/mL
  Growth temperature: 37°C
  Growth strain: NEB Stable
  Copy number: Unknown
Gene/Insert
  Gene/Insert name: BUB1B (Guide Designation A8.1) (alt name: pKMKO series)
  gRNA/shRNA sequence: CACCgATGATCCGCCCTTGCCTTAA
  Species: H. sapiens (human)
  Promoter: U6
  Cloning method: Restriction Enzyme; 5′ cloning site BsmBI (destroyed during cloning); 3′ cloning site BsmBI (destroyed during cloning)
  Sequencing primers: 5′ hU6-F (5'-GAGGGCCTATTTCCCATGATT-3'); 3′ EF1a-R (5'-CACGGCGACTACTGCACTTA-3')
Terms and licenses: Academic/Nonprofit Terms; Industry Terms: Not Available to Industry
Depositor comments: Please note that gRNA target sequence listed is not strictly the 20nt spacer sequence, but also contains the 5' BsmBI overhang. For more information about knockout human cell lines generated using this plasmid, please see http://cellcycleknockouts.wi.mit.edu/ .
How to cite: BUB1B A8.1 gRNA was a gift from Iain Cheeseman (Addgene plasmid # 90555 ; http://n2t.net/addgene:90555 ; RRID:Addgene_90555)
